>Addgene plasmid #237495 | CCLMPC_HA-NUP98::LNP1 | addgene full sequence | sequence record 475624 | Addgene NGS Result
GGGTGCACGAGTGGGTTACATCGAACTGGATCTCAACAGCGGTAAGATCCTTGAGAGTTTTCGCCCCGAA
GAACGTTTTCCAATGATGAGCACTTTTAAAGTTCTGCTATGTGGCGCGGTATTATCCCGTATTGACGCCG
GGCAAGAGCAACTCGGTCGCCGCATACACTATTCTCAGAATGACTTGGTTGAGTACTCACCAGTCACAGA
AAAGCATCTTACGGATGGCATGACAGTAAGAGAATTATGCAGTGCTGCCATAACCATGAGTGATAACACT
GCGGCCAACTTACTTCTGACAACGATCGGAGGACCGAAGGAGCTAACCGCTTTTTTGCACAACATGGGGG
ATCATGTAACTCGCCTTGATCGTTGGGAACCGGAGCTGAATGAAGCCATACCAAACGACGAGCGTGACAC
CACGATGCCTGTAGCAATGGCAACAACGTTGCGCAAACTATTAACTGGCGAACTACTTACTCTAGCTTCC
CGGCAACAATTAATAGACTGGATGGAGGCGGATAAAGTTGCAGGACCACTTCTGCGCTCGGCCCTTCCGG
CTGGCTGGTTTATTGCTGATAAATCTGGAGCCGGTGAGCGTGGGTCTCGCGGTATCATTGCAGCACTGGG
GCCAGATGGTAAGCCCTCCCGTATCGTAGTTATCTACACGACGGGGAGTCAGGCAACTATGGATGAACGA
AATAGACAGATCGCTGAGATAGGTGCCTCACTGATTAAGCATTGGTAACTGTCAGACCAAGTTTACTCAT
ATATACTTTAGATTGATTTAAAACTTCATTTTTAATTTAAAAGGATCTAGGTGAAGATCCTTTTTGATAA
TCTCATGACCAAAATCCCTTAACGTGAGTTTTCGTTCCACTGAGCGTCAGACCCCGTAGAAAAGATCAAA
GGATCTTCTTGAGATCCTTTTTTTCTGCGCGTAATCTGCTGCTTGCAAACAAAAAAACCACCGCTACCAG
CGGTGGTTTGTTTGCCGGATCAAGAGCTACCAACTCTTTTTCCGAAGGTAACTGGCTTCAGCAGAGCGCA
GATACCAAATACTGTTCTTCTAGTGTAGCCGTAGTTAGGCCACCACTTCAAGAACTCTGTAGCACCGCCT
ACATACCTCGCTCTGCTAATCCTGTTACCAGTGGCTGCTGCCAGTGGCGATAAGTCGTGTCTTACCGGGT
TGGACTCAAGACGATAGTTACCGGATAAGGCGCAGCGGTCGGGCTGAACGGGGGGTTCGTGCACACAGCC
CAGCTTGGAGCGAACGACCTACACCGAACTGAGATACCTACAGCGTGAGCTATGAGAAAGCGCCACGCTT
CCCGAAGGGAGAAAGGCGGACAGGTATCCGGTAAGCGGCAGGGTCGGAACAGGAGAGCGCACGAGGGAGC
TTCCAGGGGGAAACGCCTGGTATCTTTATAGTCCTGTCGGGTTTCGCCACCTCTGACTTGAGCGTCGATT
TTTGTGATGCTCGTCAGGGGGGCGGAGCCTATGGAAAAACGCCAGCAACGCGGCCTTTTTACGGTTCCTG
GCCTTTTGCTGGCCTTTTGCTCACATGTTCTTTCCTGCGTTATCCCCTGATTCTGTGGATAACCGTATTA
CCGCCTTTGAGTGAGCTGATACCGCTCGCCGCAGCCGAACGACCGAGCGCAGCGAGTCAGTGAGCGAGGA
AGCGGAAGAGCGCCCAATACGCAAACCGCCTCTCCCCGCGCGTTGGCCGATTCATTAATGCAGCTGGCAC
GACAGGTTTCCCGACTGGAAAGCGGGCAGTGAGCGCAACGCAATTAATGTGAGTTAGCTCACTCATTAGG
CACCCCAGGCTTTACACTTTATGCTTCCGGCTCGTATGTTGTGTGGAATTGTGAGCGGATAACAATTTCA
CACAGGAAACAGCTATGACCATGATTACGCCAAGCGCGCAATTAACCCTCACTAAAGGGAACAAAAGCTG
GAGCTGCAAGCTTGGCCATTGCATACGTTGTATCCATATCATAATATGTACATTTATATTGGCTCATGTC
CAACATTACCGCCATGTTGACATTGATTATTGACTAGTTATTAATAGTAATCAATTACGGGGTCATTAGT
TCATAGCCCATATATGGAGTTCCGCGTTACATAACTTACGGTAAATGGCCCGCCTGGCTGACCGCCCAAC
GACCCCCGCCCATTGACGTCAATAATGACGTATGTTCCCATAGTAACGCCAATAGGGACTTTCCATTGAC
GTCAATGGGTGGAGTATTTACGGTAAACTGCCCACTTGGCAGTACATCAAGTGTATCATATGCCAAGTAC
GCCCCCTATTGACGTCAATGACGGTAAATGGCCCGCCTGGCATTATGCCCAGTACATGACCTTATGGGAC
TTTCCTACTTGGCAGTACATCTACGTATTAGTCATCGCTATTACCATGGTGATGCGGTTTTGGCAGTACA
TCAATGGGCGTGGATAGCGGTTTGACTCACGGGGATTTCCAAGTCTCCACCCCATTGACGTCAATGGGAG
TTTGTTTTGGCACCAAAATCAACGGGACTTTCCAAAATGTCGTAACAACTCCGCCCCATTGACGCAAATG
GGCGGTAGGCGTGTACGGTGGGAGGTCTATATAAGCAGAGCTCGTTTAGTGAACCGGGGTCTCTCTGGTT
AGACCAGATCTGAGCCTGGGAGCTCTCTGGCTAACTAGGGAACCCACTGCTTAAGCCTCAATAAAGCTTG
CCTTGAGTGCTTCAAGTAGTGTGTGCCCGTCTGTTGTGTGACTCTGGTAACTAGAGATCCCTCAGACCCT
TTTAGTCAGTGTGGAAAATCTCTAGCAGTGGCGCCCGAACAGGGACTTGAAAGCGAAAGGGAAACCAGAG
GAGCTCTCTCGACGCAGGACTCGGCTTGCTGAAGCGCGCACGGCAAGAGGCGAGGGGCGGCGACTGGTGA
GTACGCCAAAAATTTTGACTAGCGGAGGCTAGAAGGAGAGAGATGGGTGCGAGAGCGTCAGTATTAAGCG
GGGGAGAATTAGATCGCGATGGGAAAAAATTCGGTTAAGGCCAGGGGGAAAGAAAAAATATAAATTAAAA
CATATAGTATGGGCAAGCAGGGAGCTAGAACGATTCGCAGTTAATCCTGGCCTGTTAGAAACATCAGAAG
GCTGTAGACAAATACTGGGACAGCTACAACCATCCCTTCAGACAGGATCAGAAGAACTTAGATCATTATA
TAATACAGTAGCAACCCTCTATTGTGTGCATCAAAGGATAGAGATAAAAGACACCAAGGAAGCTTTAGAC
AAGATAGAGGAAGAGCAAAACAAAAGTAAGACCACCGCACAGCAAGCGGCCGCTGATCTTCAGACCTGGA
GGAGGAGATATGAGGGACAATTGGAGAAGTGAATTATATAAATATAAAGTAGTAAAAATTGAACCATTAG
GAGTAGCACCCACCAAGGCAAAGAGAAGAGTGGTGCAGAGAGAAAAAAGAGCAGTGGGAATAGGAGCTTT
GTTCCTTGGGTTCTTGGGAGCAGCAGGAAGCACTATGGGCGCAGCGTCAATGACGCTGACGGTACAGGCC
AGACAATTATTGTCTGGTATAGTGCAGCAGCAGAACAATTTGCTGAGGGCTATTGAGGCGCAACAGCATC
TGTTGCAACTCACAGTCTGGGGCATCAAGCAGCTCCAGGCAAGAATCCTGGCTGTGGAAAGATACCTAAA
GGATCAACAGCTCCTGGGGATTTGGGGTTGCTCTGGAAAACTCATTTGCACCACTGCTGTGCCTTGGAAT
GCTAGTTGGAGTAATAAATCTCTGGAACAGATTTGGAATCACACGACCTGGATGGAGTGGGACAGAGAAA
TTAACAATTACACAAGCTTAATACACTCCTTAATTGAAGAATCGCAAAACCAGCAAGAAAAGAATGAACA
AGAATTATTGGAATTAGATAAATGGGCAAGTTTGTGGAATTGGTTTAACATAACAAATTGGCTGTGGTAT
ATAAAATTATTCATAATGATAGTAGGAGGCTTGGTAGGTTTAAGAATAGTTTTTGCTGTACTTTCTATAG
TGAATAGAGTTAGGCAGGGATATTCACCATTATCGTTTCAGACCCACCTCCCAACCCCGAGGGGACCCGA
CAGGCCCGAAGGAATAGAAGAAGAAGGTGGAGAGAGAGACAGAGACAGATCCATTCGATTAGTGAACGGA
TCTCGACGGTATCGATAAGCTAATTCACAAATGGCAGTATTCATCCACAATTTTAAAAGAAAAGGGGGGA
TTGGGGGGTACAGTGCAGGGGAAAGAATAGTAGACATAATAGCAACAGACATACAAACTAAAGAATTACA
AAAACAAATTACAAAAATTCAAAATTTTCGGGTTTATTACAGGGACAGCAGAGATCCAGTTTGGGAATTA
GCTTGATCGATTAGTCCAATTTGTTAAAGACAGGATATCAGTGGTCCAGGCTCTAGTTTTGACTCAACAA
TATCACCAGCTGAAGCCTATAGAGTACGAGCCATAGATAGAATAAAAGATTTTATTTAGTCTCCAGAAAA
AGGGGGGAATGAAAGACCCCACCTGTAGGTTTGGCAAGCTAGGATCAAGGTTAGGAACAGAGAGACAGCA
GAATATGGGCCAAACAGGATATCTGTGGTAAGCAGTTCCTGCCCCGGCTCAGGGCCAAGAACAGTTGGAA
CAGCAGAATATGGGCCAAACAGGATATCTGTGGTAAGCAGTTCCTGCCCCGGCTCAGGGCCAAGAACAGA
TGGTCCCCAGATGCGGTCCCGCCCTCAGCAGTTTCTAGAGAACCATCAGATGTTTCCAGGGTGCCCCAAG
GACCTGAAATGACCCTGTGCCTTATTTGAACTAACCAATCAGTTCGCTTCTCGCTTCTGTTCGCGCGCTT
CTGCTCCCCGAGCTCAATAAAAGAGCCCACAACCCCTCACTCGGCGCGATCTAGATCTCGAATCGAATTC
ACAAGTTTGTACAAAAAAGCAGGCTCCGCGGCCGCCCCCTTCACCATGTACCCATACGATGTTCCAGATT
ACGCTTTTAACAAATCATTTGGAACACCCTTTGGGGGTGGCACAGGTGGCTTTGGCACAACTTCAACATT
TGGACAGAATACTGGCTTTGGCACTACTAGTGGAGGGGCATTTGGAACATCTGCATTTGGTTCTAGCAAC
AATACTGGAGGCCTCTTTGGAAATTCACAGACTAAACCAGGAGGATTGTTTGGAACCAGTTCATTTAGCC
AGCCAGCTACCTCCACAAGCACTGGCTTTGGGTTTGGTACGTCAACAGGAACAGCAAATACCTTGTTTGG
AACTGCAAGCACAGGGACCAGTCTCTTCTCATCCCAAAACAATGCCTTTGCACAAAATAAACCAACTGGC
TTTGGCAATTTTGGAACCAGTACTAGCAGTGGAGGACTCTTTGGAACCACAAATACCACCTCTAATCCTT
TTGGCAGCACATCTGGCTCCCTCTTTGGGCCAAGTAGTTTTACAGCTGCTCCTACTGGGACTACTATTAA
ATTTAACCCTCCAACTGGTACAGATACTATGGTCAAAGCTGGAGTTAGCACTAACATAAGTACCAAGCAC
CAGTGTATTACTGCTATGAAAGAATATGAAAGCAAGTCACTAGAGGAACTTCGTTTAGAGGATTATCAGG
CTAACAGGAAGGGCCCACAGAACCAGGTGGGAGCAGGTACCACAACTGGCTTGTTTGGGTCTTCTCCAGC
CACTTCCAGCGCAACAGGACTCTTCAGCTCCTCCACCACTAATTCAGGCTTTGCATATGGTCAGAACAAA
ACTGCCTTTGGAACTAGTACAACTGGATTTGGAACAAATCCAGGTGGTCTCTTTGGCCAACAGAATCAGC
AGACTACCAGCCTCTTCAGCAAACCATTTGGCCAGGCTACAACCACCCAGAACACTGGCTTTTCCTTTGG
TAATACCAGCACCATAGGACAGCCAAGCACCAACACCATGGGATTATTTGGAGTAACCCAAGCCTCACAG
CCTGGAGGTCTTTTTGGGACAGCTACAAACACCAGCACTGGGACAGCATTTGGAACAGGAACAGGTCTCT
TTGGGCAGACCAATACTGGATTTGGTGCTGTTGGTTCGACCCTGTTTGGCAATAACAAGCTTACTACATT
TGGAAGCAGCACAACCAGTGCACCTTCATTTGGTACAACCAGTGGCGGGCTCTTTGGTTTTGGCACAAAT
ACCAGTGGGAATAGTATTTTTGGAAGTAAACCAGCACCTGGGACTCTTGGAACTGGGCTTGGTGCAGGAT
TTGGAACAGCTCTTGGTGCTGGACAGGCATCTTTGTTTGGGAACAACCAACCTAAGATTGGAGGGCCTCT
TGGTACAGGAGCCTTTGGGGCCCCTGGATTTAATACTACGACAGCCACTTTGGGCTTTGGAGCCCCCCAG
GCCCCAGTAGCTTTGACAGATCCAAATGCTTCTGCTGCCCAGCAGGCTGTTCTCCAGCAGCACATCAATA
GTCTAACATACTCACCTTTTGGAGACTCTCCTCTCTTCCGGAATCCGATGTCAGACCCTAAGAAGAAGGA
AGAGGGACAGGCCTTCAGTATTTGGCATCACCTTTACATGGAGCACAAAGATGATGATGATGATGATGTG
TCTTTTGCCAAATGGATGAGCAGCTTCTGGGGCCACAGCTGGAGAGAGGAGGATCAGAGAGGACTCCGGG
AACGCCACCGACTGCAAGCCACCAGTCACAGGAAAACCTCCCTGCCCTGCCCACTTCCTGTGCTTCCCAG
AATTCCATCATCTGACTGCCATCCTAGAAGGCATTCTCATGAGGACCAGGAATTCCGATGCCGATCGTCT
GACCGTCTTCCTAGAAGGCATTCTCATGAGGACCAAGAATTTCGATGCCGTAGCCACGTACGGGATTACA
GAAAATACTCAGAGGATGGGTCATTCAAGGAGCCACTGGAATCAAAAGGAAGATCCCATTCCAAAATTGA
GAAATTTTCAGAGTCCTTTGAACGGCAACTGTGCTTTAGAACCAAGCGTTCTGCCTCTTTGGGACCTGAA
AGCAGAAAGGAGAGAAATGAAAGAGAATGCCTGAGGATGGAGATAAAATCCCGAAAGAAAGTAGAGGAAG
AAAGGAGCTCTAGGAAAGAAGAACATGGAGAAGCACACATGGCTCCCCTGTTTGAAAAAGGGCCTGAATA
AAAGGGTGGGCGCGCCGACCCAGCTTTCTTGTACAAAGTGGTGATATCGGTACCGAGCTCGAATTCTACC
GGGTAGGGGAGGCGCTTTTCCCAAGGCAGTCTGGAGCATGCGCTTTAGCAGCCCCGCTGGGCACTTGGCG
CTACACAAGTGGCCTCTGGCCTCGCACACATTCCACATCCACCGGTAGGCGCCAACCGGCTCCGTTCTTT
GGTGGCCCCTTCGCGCCACCTTCTACTCCTCCCCTAGTCAGGAAGTTCCCCCCCGCCCCGCAGCTCGCGT
CGTGCAGGACGTGACAAATGGAAGTAGCACGTCTCACTAGTCTCGTGCAGATGGACAGCACCGCTGAGCA
ATGGAAGCGGGTAGGCCTTTGGGGCAGCGGCCAATAGCAGCTTTGCTCCTTCGCTTTCTGGGCTCAGAGG
CTGGGAAGGGGTGGGTCCGGGGGCGGGCTCAGGGGCGGGCTCAGGGGCGGGGCGGGCGCCCGAAGGTCCT
CCGGAGGCCCGGCATTCTGCACGCTTCAAAAGCGCACGTCTGCCGCGCTGTTCTCCTCTTCCTCATCTCC
GGGCCTTTCGACCATCTAGATCCACCGCGGGCCACCATGGTGAGCAAGGGCGAGGAGGATAACATGGCCA
TCATCAAGGAGTTCATGCGCTTCAAGGTGCACATGGAGGGCTCCGTGAACGGCCACGAGTTCGAGATCGA
GGGCGAGGGCGAGGGCCGCCCCTACGAGGGCACCCAGACCGCCAAGCTGAAGGTGACCAAGGGTGGCCCC
CTGCCCTTCGCCTGGGACATCCTGTCCCCTCAGTTCATGTACGGCTCCAAGGCCTACGTGAAGCACCCCG
CCGACATCCCCGACTACTTGAAGCTGTCCTTCCCCGAGGGCTTCAAGTGGGAGCGCGTGATGAACTTCGA
GGACGGCGGCGTGGTGACCGTGACCCAGGACTCCTCCCTGCAGGACGGCGAGTTCATCTACAAGGTGAAG
CTGCGCGGCACCAACTTCCCCTCCGACGGCCCCGTAATGCAGAAGAAGACCATGGGCTGGGAGGCCTCCT
CCGAGCGGATGTACCCCGAGGACGGCGCCCTGAAGGGCGAGATCAAGCAGAGGCTGAAGCTGAAGGACGG
CGGCCACTACGACGCTGAGGTCAAGACCACCTACAAGGCCAAGAAGCCCGTGCAGCTGCCCGGCGCCTAC
AACGTCAACATCAAGTTGGACATCACCTCCCACAACGAGGACTACACCATCGTGGAACAGTACGAACGCG
CCGAGGGCCGCCACTCCACCGGCGGCATGGACGAGCTGTACAAGTAGAGCGGCCAACTCGAGGGATCCCC
CGGGGTCGACTGATCAAATTCGAGCTCGGTACCTTTAAGACCAATGACTTACAAGGCAGCTGTAGATCTT
AGCCACTTTTTAAAAGAAAAGGGGGGACTGGAAGGGCTAATTCACTCCCAACGAAGACAAGATCTGCTTT
TTGCTTGTACTGGGTCTCTCTGGTTAGACCAGATCTGAGCCTGGGAGCTCTCTGGCTAACTAGGGAACCC
ACTGCTTAAGCCTCAATAAAGCTTGCCTTGAGTGCTTCAAGTAGTGTGTGCCCGTCTGTTGTGTGACTCT
GGTAACTAGAGATCCCTCAGACCCTTTTAGTCAGTGTGGAAAATCTCTAGCAGTAGTAGTTCATGTCATC
TTATTATTCAGTATTTATAACTTGCAAAGAAATGAATATCAGAGAGTGAGAGGAACTTGTTTATTGCAGC
TTATAATGGTTACAAATAAAGCAATAGCATCACAAATTTCACAAATAAAGCATTTTTTTCACTGCATTCT
AGTTGTGGTTTGTCCAAACTCATCAATGTATCTTATCATGTCTGGCTCTAGCTATCCCGCCCCTAACTCC
GCCCATCCCGCCCCTAACTCCGCCCAGTTCCGCCCATTCTCCGCCCCATGGCTGACTAATTTTTTTTATT
TATGCAGAGGCCGAGGCCGCCTCGGCCTCTGAGCTATTCCAGAAGTAGTGAGGAGGCTTTTTTGGAGGCC
TAGGGACGTACCCAATTCGCCCTATAGTGAGTCGTATTACGCGCGCTCACTGGCCGTCGTTTTACAACGT
CGTGACTGGGAAAACCCTGGCGTTACCCAACTTAATCGCCTTGCAGCACATCCCCCTTTCGCCAGCTGGC
GTAATAGCGAAGAGGCCCGCACCGATCGCCCTTCCCAACAGTTGCGCAGCCTGAATGGCGAATGGG
[124 nt withheld, positions 9447-9570]
C
[91 nt withheld, positions 9572-9662]
A
[49 nt withheld, positions 9664-9712]
CCTTTGACGTTGGAGTCCACGTTCTTT
[37 nt withheld, positions 9740-9776]
ACCCTATCTCGGTCTATTCTTTTGATTTATAAGGGATTTTGCCGATTTCGGCCTATTGGTTAAAAAATGA
GCTGATTTAACAAAAATTTAACGCGAATTTTAACAAAATATTAACGCTTACAATTTAGGTGGCACTTTTC
GGGGAAATGTGCGCGGAACCCCTATTTGTTTATTTTTCTAAATACATTCAAATATGTATCCGCTCATGAG
ACAATAACCCTGATAAATGCTTCAATAATATTGAAAAAGGAAGAGTATGAGTATTCAACATTTCCGTGTC
GCCCTTATTCCCTTTTTTGCGGCATTTTGCCTTCCTGTTTTTGCTCACCCAGAAACGCTGGTGAAAGTAA
AAGATGCTGAAGATCAGTT
Features (pLannotate 1.2.2; 35 found; start..end, strand, type, name):
    919..1507    +  rep_origin     ori: high-copy-number ColE1/pMB1/pBR322/pUC origin of replication
   1690..1782    +  CDS            lacI (fragment): lac repressor; lacI; The lac repressor binds to the lac operator to inhibit transcription in E. coli. This inhibition can be relieved by adding lactose or isopropyl-β-D-thiogalactopyranoside (IPTG).
   1795..1816    +  protein_bind   CAP binding site: CAP binding activates transcription in the presence of cAMP. E. coli catabolite activator protein
   1831..1861    +  promoter       lac promoter: promoter for the E. coli lac operon
   1869..1885    +  protein_bind   lac operator: The lac repressor binds to the lac operator to inhibit transcription in E. coli. This inhibition can be relieved by adding lactose or isopropyl-β-D-thiogalactopyranoside (IPTG). lac repressor encoded by lacI
   1930..1948    +  promoter       T3 promoter: promoter for bacteriophage T3 RNA polymerase
   2049..2428    +  enhancer       CMV enhancer: human cytomegalovirus immediate early enhancer
   2429..2632    +  promoter       CMV promoter: human cytomegalovirus (CMV) immediate early promoter
   2647..2827    +  LTR            5' LTR (truncated): truncated 5' long terminal repeat (LTR) from HIV-1
   2874..2999    +  misc_feature   HIV-1 Ψ: packaging signal of human immunodeficiency virus type 1
   2983..3346    +  CDS            HIV-1 gag (fragment): gag protein from human immunodeficiency virus 1; gag
   3492..3725    +  misc_feature   RRE: The Rev response element (RRE) of HIV-1 allows for Rev-dependent mRNA export from the nucleus to the cytoplasm.
   4102..4202    +  CDS            Rev (fragment): human immunodeficiency virus 1 (HIV-1) Rev protein; rev; enhances nuclear export of unspliced and incompletely spliced viral mRNAs
   4203..4221    -  misc_feature   MCS (fragment): pBluescript multiple cloning site
   4251..4368    +  misc_feature   cPPT/CTS: central polypurine tract and central termination sequence of HIV-1
   4416..4516    +  CDS            env (fragment): murine leukemia virus gPr80 envelope polyprotein precursor; env; proteolytically cleaved into gp70SU and p15TM subunits
   4558..4592    +  LTR            3' LTR (ΔU3) (fragment): self-inactivating 3' long terminal repeat (LTR) from Moloney murine leukemia virus
   4621..4944    +  LTR            LTR (fragment): long terminal repeat from Moloney murine leukemia virus
   4971..4995    +  protein_bind   attB1: mutant version of attB; recombination site for the Gateway® BP reaction BP Clonase™
   5019..5046    +  CDS            3xHA (fragment): three tandem HA epitope tags
   5046..6584    +  CDS            NUP98 (fragment): NUP98_HUMAN - Also known as ADAR2. Experimental evidence at protein level: Swiss-Prot protein existence level 1. (Microbial infection) Binds HIV-1 capsid-nucleocapsid (HIV-1 CA-NC) complexes and may thereby promote the integration of the virus in the host nucleus (in vitro) (PubMed:23523133). Binding affinity to HIV-1 CA-NC complexes bearing the capsid change ASN-74-ASP is reduced (in vitro) (PubMed:23523133). From Homo sapiens (Human).
   6618..7208    +  CDS            LNP1: LNP1_MACFA - Experimental evidence at transcript level: Swiss-Prot protein existence level 2. From Macaca fascicularis (Crab-eating macaque) (Cynomolgus monkey).
   7228..7252    -  protein_bind   attB2: mutant version of attB; recombination site for the Gateway® BP reaction BP Clonase™
   7259..7276    -  misc_feature   MCS (fragment): pUC18/19 multiple cloning site
   7281..7780    +  promoter       PGK promoter: mouse phosphoglycerate kinase 1 promoter
   7807..8517    +  CDS            mCherry: monomeric derivative of DsRed fluorescent protein (Shaner et al., 2004) mammalian codon-optimized
   8569..8637    +  CDS            nef (fragment): NEF_HV1Z2 - Experimental evidence at protein level: Swiss-Prot protein existence level 1. Extracellular Nef protein targets CD4(+) T-lymphocytes for apoptosis by interacting with CXCR4 surface receptors. From Human immunodeficiency virus type 1 group M subtype D (isolate Z2/CDC-Z34) (HIV-1).
   8639..8872    +  LTR            3' LTR (ΔU3): self-inactivating 3' long terminal repeat (LTR) from HIV-1
   8944..9065    +  polyA_signal   SV40 poly(A) signal: SV40 polyadenylation signal
   9105..9240    +  rep_origin     SV40 ori: SV40 origin of replication
   9261..9279    -  promoter       T7 promoter: promoter for bacteriophage T7 RNA polymerase
   9287..9442    +  CDS            lacZα (fragment): LacZα fragment of β-galactosidase; lacZ fragment
   9447..9875    +  rep_origin     f1 ori (sequence partly withheld): f1 bacteriophage origin of replication; arrow indicates direction of (+) strand synthesis
   9928..10032   +  promoter       AmpR promoter: bla
  10033..748     +  CDS            AmpR (across the origin): β-lactamase; bla; confers resistance to ampicillin, carbenicillin, and related antibiotics
