[The description below was written by a language model from this plasmid's Addgene catalogue record and pLannotate feature annotations shown in this document.]
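Description:
CCLMPC_HA-NUP98::LNP1 is a self-inactivating, HIV-1-based lentiviral transfer vector built on the CCLMPC backbone for expressing the human leukemia-associated fusion NUP98::LNP1 in mammalian cells. In bacteria it is maintained as a high-copy plasmid through a ColE1/pUC-type origin with ampicillin resistance (β-lactamase). The backbone also retains an f1 origin, an SV40 origin and residual lac/T3/T7 cloning-vector elements. For virus production, a CMV enhancer/promoter replaces the U3 region upstream of a truncated 5' LTR to drive transcription of the genomic RNA. That RNA carries the Ψ packaging signal with a partial gag sequence, the Rev response element for nuclear export, the cPPT/CTS, and a ΔU3 3' LTR followed by an SV40 polyadenylation signal. The U3 deletion leaves the integrated provirus without LTR promoter activity, so expression depends on the internal promoters.

The payload is a dual-promoter arrangement, listed as MND/PGK. The murine leukemia virus LTR-derived fragments annotated just upstream of the insert are consistent with the MND promoter, a modified retroviral LTR promoter often used in hematopoietic cells. The insert was introduced by Gateway recombination and is flanked by attB1 and attB2. It consists of an N-terminal HA epitope, an N-terminal portion of NUP98 and then LNP1 coding sequence. The annotation tool matched the LNP1 segment to a macaque orthologue, but the catalogue record gives the insert as human. Downstream, a mouse PGK promoter independently drives mCherry, which allows transduced cells to be identified or sorted by fluorescence. The associated study concerns molecular dependencies in NUP98-rearranged acute myeloid leukemia, so the vector suits stable expression and HA-based detection of the fusion oncoprotein in such models.
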