Addgene plasmid #237495: CCLMPC_HA-NUP98::LNP1
Purpose: Express HA-tagged NUP98::LNP1 in dual promoter lentiviral vector
Depositing lab: Charles Mullighan. Depositing organization: St. Jude Children's Research Hospital. Publication: KAT6A and KAT7 Histone Acetyltransferase Complexes Are Molecular Dependencies and Therapeutic Targets in NUP98-Rearranged Acute Myeloid Leukemia. Michmerhuizen NL, Heikamp EB, Iacobucci I, Umeda M, Arthur B, Mishra V, Park CS, Di Giacomo D, Hiltenbrand R, Gao Q, Radko-Juettner S, Lott J, Martucci C, Subramanyam V, Hatton C, Wenge DV, Baviskar P, Portola P, Claquin A, Chandra B, Baggett DW, Khalighifar A, Huang H, Zhou P, Long L, Shi H, Sun Y, Papachristou EK, Sekhar Reddy Chilamakuri C, de Luna Vitorino FN, Gongora JM, Wu H, Pounds SB, Janke LJ, Kentsis A, D'Santos CS, Garcia BA, Kriwacki RW, Chi H, Klco JM, Armstrong SA, Mullighan CG. Cancer Discov. 2025 Jun 19. doi: 10.1158/2159-8290.CD-24-1772. PubMed 40536430.
Backbone
  Vector backbone: CCLMPC
  Vector type: Mammalian Expression, Lentiviral
Growth in bacteria
  Bacterial resistance: Ampicillin, 100 μg/mL
  Growth temperature: 37°C
  Growth strain: NEB Stable
  Copy number: High Copy
Gene/Insert
  Gene/Insert name: HA-NUP98::LNP1
  Species: H. sapiens (human)
  Entrez Gene: NUP98 (a.k.a. ADIR2, NUP196, NUP96, Nup98-96); LNP1 (a.k.a. NP3)
  Promoter: MND/PGK
  Tag / fusion protein: HA (N terminal on insert)
  Cloning method: Gateway Cloning
Terms and licenses: Academic/Nonprofit Terms; Industry Terms: Not Available to Industry
How to cite: CCLMPC_HA-NUP98::LNP1 was a gift from Charles Mullighan (Addgene plasmid # 237495 ; http://n2t.net/addgene:237495 ; RRID:Addgene_237495)
